>Addgene plasmid #48958 | pREG(R1-R3) #BGV141 | depositor partial sequence | sequence record 71785 | Full sequence
TCCGCGTTACATAACTTACGGTAAATGGCCCGCCTGGCTGACCGCCCAACGACCCCCGCCCATTGACGTC
AATAATGACGTATGTTCCCATAGTAACGCCAATAGGGACTTTCCATTGACGTCAATGGGTGGAGTATTTA
CGGTAAACTGCCCACTTGGCAGTACATCAAGTGTATCATATGCCAAGTACGCCCCCTATTGACGTCAATG
ACGGTAAATGGCCCGCTCTGGCATTATGCCCAGTACATGACCTTATGGGACTTTCCTACTTGGCAGTACA
TCTACGTATTAGTCATCGCTATTACCATGGTGATGCGGTTTTGGCAGTACATCAATGGGCGTGGATAGCG
GTTTGACTCACGGGGATTTCCAAGTCTCCACCCCATTGACGTCAATGGGAGTTTGTTTTGGCACCAAAAT
CAACGGGACTTTCCAAAATGTCGTAACAACTCCGCCCCATTGACGCAAATGGGCGGTAGGCGTGTACGGT
GGGAGGTCTATATAAGCAGAGCTCAATAAAAGAGCCCACAACCCCTCACTCGGCGCGCCAGTCTTCCGAT
AGACTGCGTCGCCCGGGTACCCGTATTCCCAATAAAGCCTCTTGCTGTTTGCATCCGAATCGTGGTCTCG
CTGTTCCTTGGGAGGGTCTCCTCTGAGTGATTGACTACCCACGACGGGGGTCTTTCATTTGGGGGCTCGT
CCGGGATTTGGAGACCCCTGCCCAGGGACCACCGACCCACCACCGGGAGGTAAGCTGGCCAGCAACTTAT
CTGTGTCTGTCCGATTGTCTAGTGTCTATGTTTGATGTTATGCGCCTGCGTCTGTACTAGTTAGCTAACT
AGCTCTGTATCTGGCGGACCCGTGGTGGAACTGACGAGTTCTGAACACCCGGCCGCAACCCTGGGAGACG
TCCCAGGGACTTTGGGGGCCGTTTTTGTGGCCCGACCTGAGGAAGGGAGTCGATGTGGAATCCGACCCCG
TCAGGATATGTGGTTCTGGTAGGAGACGAGAACCTAAAACAGTTCCCGCCTCCGTCTGAATTTTTGCTTT
CGGTTTGGAACCGAAGCCGCGCGTCTTGTCTGCTGCAGCGCTGCAGCATCGTTCTGTGTTGTCTCTGTCT
GACTGTGTTTCTGTATTTGTCTGAAAATTAGGGCCAGACTGTTACCACTCCCTTAAGTTTGACCTTAGGT
CACTGGAAAGATGTCGAGCGGATCGCTCACAACCAGTCGGTAGATGTCAAGAAGAGACGTTGGGTTACCT
TCTGCTCTGCAGAATGGCCAACCTTTAACGTCGGATGGCCGCGAGACGGCACCTTTAACCGAGACCTCAT
CACCCAGGTTAAGATCAAGGTCTTTTCACCTGGCCCGCATGGACACCCAGACCAGGTCCCCTACATCGTG
ACCTGGGAAGCCTTGGCTTTTGACCCCCCTCCCTGGGTCAAGCCCTTTGTACACCCTAAGCCTCCGCCTC
CTCTTCCTCCATCCGCCCCGTCTCTCCCCCTTGAACCTCCTCGTTCGACCCCGCCTCGATCCTCCCTTTA
TCCAGCCCTCACTCCTTCTCTAGGCGCCGGAATTGAAGATCTGGGGGATCGATCCTCTAGAGTCCGTTAC
ATAACTTACGGTAAATGGCCCGCCTGGCTGACCGCCCAACGACCCCCGCCCATTGACGTCAATAATGACG
TATGTTCCCATAGTAACGCCAATAGGGACTTTCCATTGACGTCAATGGGTGGAGTATTTACGGTAAACTG
CCCACTTGGCAGTACATCAAGTGTATCATATGCCAAGTACGCCCCCTATTGACGTCAATGACGGTAAATG
GCCCGCCTGGCATTATGCCCAGTACATGACCTTATGGGACTTTCCTACTTGGCAGTACATCTACGTATTA
GTCATCGCTATTACCATGGTGATGCGGTTTTGGCAGTACATCAATGGGCGTGAATAGCGGTTTGACTCAC
GGGGATTTCCAAGTCTCCACCCCATTGACGTCAATGGGAGTTTGTTTTGGCACCAAAATCAACGGGACTT
TCCAAAATGTCGTAACAACTCCGCCCCATTGACGCAAATGGGCGGTAGGCGTGTACGGTGGGAGGTCTAT
ATAAGCAGAGCTCGTTTAGTGAACCGTCAGATCGCCTGGAGACGCCATCCACGCTGTTTTGACCTCCATA
GAAGACACCGGGACCGATCCAGCCTCCGCGGCCGGGAACGGTGCATTGGAACGGACCTGCAGGAATTGAT
CCGCGGCCATCAAACAAGTTTGTACAAAAAAGCTGAACGAGAAACGTAAAATGATATAAATATCAATATA
TTAAATTAGATTTTGCATAAAAAACAGACTACATAATACTGTAAAACACAACATATCCAGTCACTATGGC
GGCCGCATTAGGCACCCCAGGCTTTACACTTTATGCTTCCGGCTCGTATAATGTGTGGATTTTGAGTTAG
GATCCGTCGAGATTTTCAGGAGCTAAGGAAGCTAAAATGGAGAAAAAAATCACTGGATATACCACCGTTG
ATATATCCCAATGGCATCGTAAAGAACATTTTGAGGCATTTCAGTCAGTTGCTCAATGTACCTATAACCA
GACCGTTCAGCTGGATATTACGGCCTTTTTAAAGACCGTAAAGAAAAATAAGCACAAGTTTTATCCGGCC
TTTATTCACATTCTTGCCCGCCTGATGAATGCTCATCCGGAATTCCGTATGGCAATGAAAGACGGTGAGC
TGGTGATATGGGATAGTGTTCACCCTTGTTACACCGTTTTCCATGAGCAAACTGAAACGTTTTCATCGCT
CTGGAGTGAATACCACGACGATTTCCGGCAGTTTCTACACATATATTCGCAAGATGTGGCGTGTTACGGT
GAAAACCTGGCCTATTTCCCTAAAGGGTTTATTGAGAATATGTTTTTCGTCTCAGCCAATCCCTGGGTGA
GTTTCACCAGTTTTGATTTAAACGTGGCCAATATGGACAACTTCTTCGCCCCCGTTTTCACCATGGGCAA
ATATTATACGCAAGGCGACAAGGTGCTGATGCCGCTGGCGATTCAGGTTCATCATGCCGTTTGTGATGGC
TTCCATGTCGGCAGAATGCTTAATGAATTACAACAGTACTGCGATGAGTGGCAGGCGGGGCGTAATCTAG
AGGATCCGGCTTACTAAAAGCCAGATAACAGTATGCGTATTTGCGCGCTGATTTTTGCGGTATAAGAATA
TATACTGATATGTATACCCGAAGTATGTCAAAAAGAGGTATGCTATGAAGCAGCGTATTACAGTGACAGT
TGACAGCGACAGCTATCAGTTGCTCAAGGCATATATGATGTCAATATCTCCGGTCTGGTAAGCACAACCA
TGCAGAATGAAGCCCGTCGTCTGCGTGCCGAACGCTGGAAAGCGGAAAATCAGGAAGGGATGGCTGAGGT
CGCCCGGTTTATTGAAATGAACGGCTCTTTTGCTGACGAGAACAGGGGCTGGTGAAATGCAGTTTAAGGT
TTACACCTATAAAAGAGAGAGCCGTTATCGTCTGTTTGTGGATGTACAGAGTGATATTATTGACACGCCC
GGGCGACGGATGGTGATCCCCCTGGCCAGTGCACGTCTGCTGTCAGATAAAGTCCCCCGTGAACTTTACC
CGGTGGTGCATATCGGGGATGAAAGCTGGCGCATGATGACCACCGATATGGCCAGTGTGCCGGTCTCCGT
TATCGGGGAAGAAGTGGCTGATCTCAGCCACCGCGAAAATGACATCAAAAACGCCATTAACCTGATGTTC
TGGGGAATATAAATGTCAGGCTCCCTTATACACAGCCAGTCTGCAGGTCGACGATATCGGCGCGCCAACC
CCGGCCCATAGTGACTGGATATGTTGTGTTTTACAGTATTATGTAGTCTGTTTTTTATGCAAAATCTAAT
TTAATATATTGATATTTATATCATTTTACGTTTCTCGTTCAACTTTATTATACATAGTTGGCTAGTGGCG
TTATCAGTGGTCCAGGCTCTAGTTTTGACTCAACAATATCACCAGCTGAAGCCTATAGAGTACGAGCCAT
AGATAAAATAAAAGATTTTATTTAGTCTCCAGAAAAAGGGGGGAATGAAAGACCCCACCTGTAGGTTTGG
CAAGCTAGCTTAAGTAACGCCATTTTGCAAGGCATGGAAAAATACATAACTGAGAATAGAGAAGTTCAGA
TCAAGGTCAGGAACAGATGGAACAGGGTCGACCCTAGAGAACCATCAGATGTTTCCAGGGTGCCCCAAGG
ACCTGAAATGACCCTGTGCCTTATTTGAACTAACCAATCAGTTCGCTTCTCGCTTCTGTTCGCGCGCTTC
TGCTCCCCGAGCTCAATAAAAGAGCCCACAACCCCTCACTCGGGGCGCCAGTCCTCCGATTGACTGAGTC
GCCCGGGTACCCGTGTATCCAATAAACCCTCTTGCAGTTGCATCCGACTTGTGGTCTCGCTGTTCCTTGG
GAGGGTCTCCTCTGAGTGATTGACTACCCGTCAGCGGGGGTCTTTCATTTGGGGGCTCGTCCGGGATCGG
GAGACCCCTGCCCAGGGACCACCGACCCACCACCGGGAGGTAAGCTGGCTGCCTCGCGCGTTTCGGTGAT
GACGGTGAAAACCTCTGACACATGCAGCTCCCGGAGACGGTCACAGCTTGTCTGTAAGCGGATGCCGGGA
GCAGACAAGCCCGTCAGGGCGCGTCAGCGGGTGTTGGCGGGTGTCGGGGCGCAGCCATGACCCAGTCACG
TAGCGATAGCGGAGTGTAGATCCGGCTGTGGAATGTGTGTCAGTTAGGGTGTGGAAAGTCCCCAGGCTCC
CCAGCAGGCAGAAGTATGCAAAGCATGCATCTCAATTAGTCAGCAACCAGGTGTGGAAAGTCCCCAGGCT
CCCCAGCAGGCAGAAGTATGCAAAGCATGCATCTCAATTAGTCAGCAACCATAGTCCCGCCCCTAACTCC
GCCCATCCCGCCCCTAACTCCGCCCAGTTCCGCCCATTCTCCGCCCCATGGCTGACTAATTTTTTTTATT
TATGCAGAGGCCGAGGCCGCCTCGGCCTCTGAGCTATTCCAGAAGTAGTGAGGAGGCTTTTTTGGAGGCC
TAGGCTTTTGCAAAAAGCTTACTGGCTTAACTATGCGGCATCAGAGCAGATTGTACTGAGAGTGCACCAT
ATGCGGTGTGAAATACCGCACAGATGCGTAAGGAGAAAATACCGCATCAGGCGCTCTTCCGCTTCCTCGC
TCACTGACTCGCTGCGCTCGGTCGTTCGGCTGCGGCGAGCGGTATCAGCTCACTCAAAGGCGGTAATACG
GTTATCCACAGAATCAGGGGATAACGCAGGAAAGAACATGTGAGCAAAAGGCCAGCAAAAGGCCAGGAAC
CGTAAAAAGGCCGCGTTGCTGGCGTTTTTCCATAGGCTCCGCCCCCCTGACGAGCATCACAAAAATCGAC
GCTCAAGTCAGAGGTGGCGAAACCCGACAGGACTATAAAGATACCAGGCGTTTCCCCCTGGAAGCTCCCT
CGTGCGCTCTCCTGTTCCGACCCTGCCGCTTACCGGATACCTGTCCGCCTTTCTCCCTTCGGGAAGCGTG
GCGCTTTCTCATAGCTCACGCTGTAGGTATCTCAGTTCGGTGTAGGTCGTTCGCTCCAAGCTGGGCTGTG
TGCACGAACCCCCCGTTCAGCCCGACCGCTGCGCCTTATCCGGTAACTATCGTCTTGAGTCCAACCCGGT
AAGACACGACTTATCGCCACTGGCAGCAGCCACTGGTAACAGGATTAGCAGAGCGAGGTATGTAGGCGGT
GCTACAGAGTTCTTGAAGTGGTGGCCTAACTACGGCTACACTAGAAGGACAGTATTTGGTATCTGCGCTC
TGCTGAAGCCAGTTACCTTCGGAAAAAGAGTTGGTAGCTCTTGATCCGGCAAACAAACCACCGCTGGTAG
CGGTGGTTTTTTTGTTTGCAAGCAGCAGATTACGCGCAGAAAAAAAGGATCTCAAGAAGATCCTTTGATC
TTTTCTACGGGGTCTGACGCTCAGTGGAACGAAAACTCACGTTAAGGGATTTTGGTCATGAGATTATCAA
AAAGGATCTTCACCTAGATCCTTTTAAATTAAAAATGAAGTTTTAAATCAATCTAAAGTATATATGAGTA
AACTTGGTCTGACAGTTACCAATGCTTAATCAGTGAGGCACCTATCTCAGCGATCTGTCTATTTCGTTCA
TCCATAGTTGCCTGACTCCCCGTCGTGTAGATAACTACGATACGGGAGGGCTTACCATCTGGCCCCAGTG
CTGCAATGATACCGCGAGACCCACGCTCACCGGCTCCAGATTTATCAGCAATAAACCAGCCAGCCGGAAG
GGCCGAGCGCAGAAGTGGTCCTGCAACTTTATCCGCCTCCATCCAGTCTATTAATTGTTGCCGGGAAGCT
AGAGTAAGTAGTTCGCCAGTTAATAGTTTGCGCAACGTTGTTGCCATTGCTGCAGGCATCGTGGTGTCAC
GCTCGTCGTTTGGTATGGCTTCATTCAGCTCCGGTTCCCAACGATCAAGGCGAGTTACATGATCCCCCAT
GTTGTGCAAAAAAGCGGTTAGCTCCTTCGGTCCTCCGATCGTTGTCAGAAGTAAGTTGGCCGCAGTGTTA
TCACTCATGGTTATGGCAGCACTGCATAATTCTCTTACTGTCATGCCATCCGTAAGATGCTTTTCTGTGA
CTGGTGAGTACTCAACCAAGTCATTCTGAGAATAGTGTATGCGGCGACCGAGTTGCTCTTGCCCGGCGTC
AACACGGGATAATACCGCGCCACATAGCAGAACTTTAAAAGTGCTCATCATTGGAAAACGTTCTTCGGGG
CGAAAACTCTCAAGGATCTTACCGCTGTTGAGATCCAGTTCGATGTAACCCACTCGTGCACCCAACTGAT
CTTCAGCATCTTTTACTTTCACCAGCGTTTCTGGGTGAGCAAAAACAGGAAGGCAAAATGCCGCAAAAAA
GGGAATAAGGGCGACACGGAAATGTTGAATACTCATACTCTTCCTTTTTCAATATTATTGAAGCATTTAT
CAGGGTTATTGTCTCATGAGCGGATACATATTTGAATGTATTTAGAAAAATAAACAAATAGGGGTTCCGC
GCACATTTCCCCGAAAAGTGCCACCTGACGTCTAAGAAACCATTATTATCATGACATTAACCTATAAAAA
TAGGCGTATCACGAGGCCCTTTCGTCTTCAAGAATTAGCTTGGCCATTGCATACGTTGTATCCATATCAT
AATATGTACATTTATATTGGCTCATGTCCAACATTACCGCCATGTTGACATTGATTATTGACTAGTTATT
AATAGTAATCAATTACGGGGTCATTAGTTCATAGCCCATATATGGAGT
