>Addgene plasmid #48958 | pREG(R1-R3) #BGV141 | addgene partial sequence | sequence record 72809 | LNCX 5'-AGCTCGTTTAGTGAACCGTCAGATC-3'
TTGACCTCCATAGAAGACACCGGGACCGATCCAGCCTCCGCGGCCGGGAACGGTGCATTGGAACGGACCT
GCAGGAATTGATCCGCGGCCATCAAACAAGTTTGTACAAAAAAGCTGAACGAGAAACGTAAAATGATATA
AATATCAATATATTAAATTAGATTTTGCATAAAAAACAGACTACATAATACTGTAAAACACAACATATCC
AGTCACTATGGCGGCCGCATTAGGCACCCCAGGCTTTACACTTTATGCTTCCGGCTCGTATAATGTGTGG
ATTTTGAGTTAGGATCCGTCGAGATTTTCAGGAGCTAAGGAAGCTAAAATGGAGAAAAAAATCACTGGAT
ATACCACCGTTGATATATCCCAATGGCATCGTAAAGAACATTTTGAGGCATTTCAGTCAGTTGCTCAATG
TACCTATAACCAGACCGTTCAGCTGGATATTACGGCCTTTTTAAAGACCGTAAAGAAAAATAAGCACAAG
TTTTATCCGGCCTTTATTCACATTCTTGCCCGCCTGATGAATGCTCATCCGGAATTCCGTATGGCAATGA
AAGACGGTGAGCTGGTGATATGGGATAGTGTTCACCCTTGTTACACCGTTTTCCATGAGCAAACTGAAAC
GTTTTCATCGCTCTGGAGTGAATACCACGACGATTTCCGGCAGTTTCTACACATATATTCGCAAGATGTG
GCGTGTTACGGTGAAAACCTGGCCTATTTCCCTAAAGGGTTTATTGAGAATATGTTTTTCGTCTCAGCCA
ATCCCTGGGTGAGTTTCACCAGTTTTGATTTAAACGTGGCCAATATGGACAACTTCTTCGCCCCCGTTTT
CACCATGGGCAAATATTATACGCAAGGCGACAAGGTGCTGATGCCGCTGGCGATTCAGGTTCATCATGCC
GTTTGTGATGGCTTCCATGTCGGC
