>Addgene plasmid #48958 | pREG(R1-R3) #BGV141 | addgene partial sequence | sequence record 74185 | ccdb-rev 5'-ATATGCACCACCGGGTAAAG-3'
GACGTGCACTGGCCAGGGGGATCACCATCCGTCGCCCGGGCGTGTCAATAATATCACTCTGTACATCCAC
AAACAGACGATAACGGCTCTCTCTTTTATAGGTGTAAACCTTAAACTGCATTTCACCAGCCCCTGTTCTC
GTCAGCAAAAGAGCCGTTCATTTCAATAAACCGGGCGACCTCAGCCATCCCTTCCTGATTTTCCGCTTTC
CAGCGTTCGGCACGCAGACGACGGGCTTCATTCTGCATGGTTGTGCTTACCAGACCGGAGATATTGACAT
CATATATGCCTTGAGCAACTGATAGCTGTCGCTGTCAACTGTCACTGTAATACGCTGCTTCATAGCATAC
CTCTTTTTGACATACTTCGGGTATACATATCAGTATATATTCTTATACCGCAAAAATCAGCGCGCAAATA
CGCATACTGTTATCTGGCTTTTAGTAAGCCGGATCCTCTAGATTACGCCCCGCCTGCCACTCATCGCAGT
ACTGTTGTAATTCATTAAGCATTCTGCCGACATGGAAGCCATCACAAACGGCATGATGAACCTGAATCGC
CAGCGGCATCAGCACCTTGTCGCCTTGCGTATAATATTTGCCCATGGTGAAAACGGGGGCGAAGAAGTTG
TCCATATTGGCCACGTTTAAATCAAAACTGGTGAAACTCACCCAGGGATTGGCTGAGACGAAAAACATAT
TCTCAATAAACCCTTTAGGGAAATAGGCCAGGTTTTCACCGTAACACGCCACATCTTGCGAATATATGTG
TAGAAACTGCCGGAAATCGTCGTGGTATTCACTCCAGAGCGATGAAAACGTTTCAGTTTGCTCATGGAAA
ACGGTGTAACAAGGGTGAACACTATCCCATATCACCAGCTCACCGTCTTTCATTGCCATACGGAATTCCG
GATGA
