>Addgene plasmid #48958 | pREG(R1-R3) #BGV141 | addgene partial sequence | sequence record 75503 | ccdB-fwd 5'-GCATGATGACCACCGATATG-3'
AGTGGCTGATCTCAGCCACCGCGAAAATGACATCAAAAACGCCATTAACCTGATGTTCTGGGGAATATAA
ATGTCAGGCTCCCTTATACACAGCCAGTCTGCAGGTCGACGATATCGGCGCGCCAACCCCGGCCCATAGT
GACTGGATATGTTGTGTTTTACAGTATTATGTAGTCTGTTTTTTATGCAAAATCTAATTTAATATATTGA
TATTTATATCATTTTACGTTTCTCGTTCAACTTTATTATACATAGTTGGCTAGTGGCGTTATCAGTGGTC
CAGGCTCTAGTTTTGACTCAACAATATCACCAGCTGAAGCCTATAGAGTACGAGCCATAGATAAAATAAA
AGATTTTATTTAGTCTCCAGAAAAAGGGGGGAATGAAAGACCCCACCTGTAGGTTTGGCAAGCTAGCTTA
AGTAACGCCATTTTGCAAGGCATGGAAAAATACATAACTGAGAATAGAGAAGTTCAGATCAAGGTCAGGA
ACAGATGGAACAGGGTCGACCCTAGAGAACCATCAGATGTTTCCAGGGTGCCCCAAGGACCTGAAATGAC
CCTGTGCCTTATTTGAACTAACCAATCAGTTCGCTTCTCGCTTCTGTTCGCGCGCTTCTGCTCCCCGAGC
TCAATAAAAGAGCCCACAACCCCTCACTCGGGGCGCCAGTCCTCCGATTGACTGAGTCGCCCGGGTACCC
GTGTATCCAATAAACCCTCTTGCAGTTGCATCCGACTTGTGGTCTCGCTGTTCCTTGGGAGGGTCTCCTC
TGAGTGATTGACTACCCGTCAGCGGGGGTCTTTCATTTGGGGGCTCGTCCGGGATCGGGAGACCCCTGCC
CAGGGACCACCGACCCACCACCGGGAGGTAAGCTGGCTGCCTCGCGCGTTTCGGTGATGACGGTGAAAAC
CTCTGACACATGCAGCTCCCGGA
