[The description below was written by a language model from this plasmid's Addgene catalogue record.]
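Description:
pREG(R1-R3) is an empty retroviral Gateway destination vector, part of a modular system for assembling lentiviral and retroviral vectors for gene expression and knockdown. It was built on gQxiPuro, an unpublished lab backbone of about 7.4 kb, by excising an attR1-attR3 Gateway cassette with SacII and HpaI and ligating it into the SacII and EcoRV sites of the backbone. The listed promoter is CMV, and a CMV forward primer is recorded for sequencing into the cassette, which is consistent with the recombination site lying downstream of that promoter. No feature table is provided, so the record does not confirm the exact arrangement of the retroviral LTRs, the packaging signal or the bacterial origin of replication, and it does not say whether the puromycin marker implied by the backbone name was retained.

In bacteria the plasmid is selected with ampicillin and chloramphenicol and is propagated in a ccdB-tolerant strain. This is the usual pattern for an unrecombined Gateway destination cassette, which typically carries a chloramphenicol resistance gene alongside the ccdB counter-selection gene between its att sites. After a successful LR reaction the cassette is replaced, so recombinants can grow in standard strains while the parental vector is selected against.

The vector is intended for a three-way LR reaction. A cDNA in an entry vector (module 2) and a marker carried in a pBEG R2-L3 plasmid (module 3) are recombined together, in order, between the attR1 and attR3 sites. The product is a retroviral vector carrying a chosen gene plus a chosen marker, letting users mix and match cDNAs and markers without conventional restriction cloning.
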