Addgene plasmid #48958: pREG(R1-R3) #BGV141
Purpose: (Empty Backbone) Retroviral Destination vector containing AttR1-AttR3 site. For use with three-way LR reaction with cDNA in entry vector and a marker in pBEG R2-L3 plasmids (module 2 and module 3 plasmids).
Depositing lab: David Dankort. Depositing organization: McGill University. Publication: A modular lentiviral and retroviral construction system to rapidly generate vectors for gene expression and gene knockdown in vitro and in vivo. Geiling B, Vandal G, Posner AR, de Bruyns A, Dutchak KL, Garnett S, Dankort D. PLoS One. 2013 Oct 11;8(10):e76279. doi: 10.1371/journal.pone.0076279. PubMed 24146852.
Backbone
  Vector backbone: gQxiPuro
  Backbone manufacturer: Dankort lab, unpublished
  Backbone size (bp): 7396
  Modifications to backbone: The R1-R3 Gateway cassette was excised with SacII/HpaI and ligated into gQxiPuro at SacII/EcoRV sites.
  Vector type: Retroviral
  Promoter: CMV
Growth in bacteria
  Bacterial resistance: Chloramphenicol and Ampicillin, 25 & 100 μg/mL
  Growth temperature: 37°C
  Growth strain: ccdB Survival
  Copy number: Unknown
Gene/Insert
  Cloning method: Gateway Cloning
  Sequencing primers: 5′ CMV-F
Terms and licenses: Academic/Nonprofit Terms; Industry Terms: Not Available to Industry
How to cite: pREG(R1-R3) #BGV141 was a gift from David Dankort (Addgene plasmid # 48958 ; http://n2t.net/addgene:48958 ; RRID:Addgene_48958)
